Addgene plasmid #174273: pAPM-miR30-MATR3-ts3
Purpose: MATR3 knockdown
Depositing lab: Jeremy Luban. Depositing organization: University of Massachusetts, Worcester. Publication: IFIH1 (MDA5) is required for innate immune detection of intron-containing RNA expressed from the HIV-1 provirus. Guney MH, Nagalekshmi K, McCauley SM, Carbone C, Aydemir O, Luban J. Proc Natl Acad Sci U S A. 2024 Jul 16;121(29):e2404349121. doi: 10.1073/pnas.2404349121. Epub 2024 Jul 10. PubMed 38985764.
Backbone
  Vector backbone: pAPM-miR30
  Vector type: Lentiviral, RNAi
  Selectable markers: Puromycin
Growth in bacteria
  Bacterial resistance: Ampicillin, 100 μg/mL
  Growth temperature: 30°C
  Growth strain: NEB Stable
  Copy number: High Copy
Gene/Insert
  Gene/Insert name: MATR3 shRNA
  gRNA/shRNA sequence: TTAGCAAGATCGGTCTCGTCTC
  Species: H. sapiens (human)
  Entrez Gene: MATR3 (a.k.a. ALS21, MPD2, VCPDM)
  Promoter: SFFV
  Cloning method: Restriction Enzyme; 5′ cloning site unknown (unknown if destroyed)
Terms and licenses: Academic/Nonprofit Terms; Industry Terms: Not Available to Industry
Depositor comments: Please visit https://doi.org/10.1101/2023.11.17.567619 for bioRxiv preprint.
How to cite: pAPM-miR30-MATR3-ts3 was a gift from Jeremy Luban (Addgene plasmid # 174273 ; http://n2t.net/addgene:174273 ; RRID:Addgene_174273)
