[The description below was written by a language model from this plasmid's Addgene catalogue record and pLannotate feature annotations shown in this document.]
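Description:
pAPM-miR30-MATR3-ts3 is an HIV-1-based lentiviral RNAi vector built on the pAPM-miR30 backbone and designed to knock down human MATR3 (matrin 3). It is propagated in bacteria through a high-copy ColE1/pUC-type origin with ampicillin selection from β-lactamase. The annotated full sequence is about 6.3 kb.

The viral genome is transcribed in producer cells from a CMV enhancer/promoter fused to a truncated 5' LTR. This arrangement typically makes genomic RNA production independent of Tat. Downstream lie the HIV-1 Ψ packaging signal with a partial gag fragment, the Rev response element for Rev-dependent nuclear export of the unspliced genome, and the cPPT/CTS, which aids nuclear import of the reverse-transcribed DNA. A second truncated LTR closes the transfer cassette. The annotation tool labels this a 5' LTR, but its position is that of the 3' LTR.

The internal expression unit is driven by the spleen focus-forming virus (SFFV) LTR promoter. The same Pol II transcript encodes puromycin N-acetyltransferase (pac) and, immediately after it, a short hairpin embedded between 5' and 3' flanking sequences from human miR-30a. In this microRNA-based design, the MATR3-targeting sequence is processed by the endogenous microRNA pathway. Puromycin resistance is linked to expression of the knockdown hairpin because both come from one transcript. The "ts3" in the name probably marks one of several target sites, though the record does not say so.

The vector is packaged into lentiviral particles to transduce human cells, and puromycin selection then yields populations with stable MATR3 depletion. The associated publication concerns innate immune detection of intron-containing RNA from the HIV-1 provirus.
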