Features (pLannotate 1.2.2; 19 found; start..end, strand, type, name):
    114..493     +  enhancer       CMV enhancer: human cytomegalovirus immediate early enhancer
    494..693     +  promoter       CMV promoter: human cytomegalovirus (CMV) immediate early promoter
    711..891     +  LTR            5' LTR (truncated): truncated 5' long terminal repeat (LTR) from HIV-1
    938..1063    +  misc_feature   HIV-1 Ψ: packaging signal of human immunodeficiency virus type 1
   1047..1385    +  CDS            HIV-1 gag (fragment): gag protein from human immunodeficiency virus 1; gag
   1560..1793    +  misc_feature   RRE: The Rev response element (RRE) of HIV-1 allows for Rev-dependent mRNA export from the nucleus to the cytoplasm.
   2170..2270    +  CDS            Rev (fragment): human immunodeficiency virus 1 (HIV-1) Rev protein; rev; enhances nuclear export of unspliced and incompletely spliced viral mRNAs
   2320..2437    +  misc_feature   cPPT/CTS: central polypurine tract and central termination sequence of HIV-1
   2574..2981    +  promoter       SFFV promoter: spleen focus-forming virus long terminal repeat (LTR) promoter
   3002..3598    +  CDS            pac: PUAC_STRAD - Protein predicted: Swiss-Prot protein existence level 4. Detoxification of puromycin. From Streptomyces alboniger.
   3623..3668    +  ncRNA          5' miR-30a (fragment): sequence upstream of the 71-nt precursor of the human miR-30a microRNA (Zeng et al., 2002) miRNA
   3738..3763    +  ncRNA          3' miR-30a (fragment): sequence downstream of the 71-nt precursor of the human miR-30a microRNA (Zeng et al., 2002) miRNA
   3793..3812    +  misc_feature   cPPT/CTS (fragment): central polypurine tract and central termination sequence of HIV-1
   3844..4024    +  LTR            5' LTR (truncated): truncated 5' long terminal repeat (LTR) from HIV-1
   4095..4683    -  rep_origin     ori: high-copy-number ColE1/pMB1/pBR322/pUC origin of replication
   4854..5714    -  CDS            AmpR: β-lactamase; bla; confers resistance to ampicillin, carbenicillin, and related antibiotics
   5715..5819    -  promoter       AmpR promoter: bla
   5878..5930    -  misc_feature   bom (fragment): basis of mobility region from pBR322
   6092..102     +  promoter       SV40 promoter (across the origin): SV40 enhancer and early promoter
>Addgene plasmid #174273 | pAPM-miR30-MATR3-ts3 | addgene full sequence | sequence record 343342 | Addgene NGS Result
TGACTAATTTTTTTTATTTATGCAGAGGCCGAGGCCGCCTCTGCCTCTGAGCTATTCCAGAAGTAGTGAG
GAGGCTTTTTTGGAGGCCTAGGCTTTTGCAAAAAGCTCGCGTTGACATTGATTATTGACTAGTTATTAAT
AGTAATCAATTACGGGGTCATTAGTTCATAGCCCATATATGGAGTTCCGCGTTACATAACTTACGGTAAA
TGGCCCGCCTGGCTGACCGCCCAACGACCCCCGCCCATTGACGTCAATAATGACGTATGTTCCCATAGTA
ACGCCAATAGGGACTTTCCATTGACGTCAATGGGTGGAGTATTTACGGTAAACTGCCCACTTGGCAGTAC
ATCAAGTGTATCATATGCCAAGTACGCCCCCTATTGACGTCAATGACGGTAAATGGCCCGCCTGGCATTA
TGCCCAGTACATGACCTTATGGGACTTTCCTACTTGGCAGTACATCTACGTATTAGTCATCGCTATTACC
ATGGTGATGCGGTTTTGGCAGTACATCAATGGGCGTGGATAGCGGTTTGACTCACGGGGATTTCCAAGTC
TCCACCCCATTGACGTCAATGGGAGTTTGTTTTGGCACCAAAATCAACGGGACTTTCCAAAATGTCGTAA
CAACTCCGCCCCATTGACGCAAATGGGCGGTAGGCGTGTACGGTGGGAGGTCTATATAAGCAGCGCGTTT
TGCCTGTACTGGGTCTCTCTGGTTAGACCAGATCTGAGCCTGGGAGCTCTCTGGCTAACTAGGGAACCCA
CTGCTTAAGCCTCAATAAAGCTTGCCTTGAGTGCTTCAAGTAGTGTGTGCCCGTCTGTTGTGAGACTCTG
GTAACTAGAGATCCCTCAGACCCTTTTAGTCAGTGTGGAAAATCTCTAGCAGTGGCGCCCGAACAGGGAC
TTGAAAGCGAAAGGGAAACCAGAGGAGCTCTCTCGACGCAGGACTCGGCTTGCTGAAGCGCGCACGGCAA
GAGGCGAGGGGCGGCGACTGGTGAGTACGCCAAAAATTTTGACTAGCGGAGGCTAGAAGGAGAGAGATGG
GTGCGAGAGCGTCAGTATTAAGCGGGGGAGAATTAGATCGCGATGGGAAAAAATTCGGTTAAGGCCAGGG
GGAAAGAAAAAATATAAATTAAAACATATAGTATGGGCAAGCAGGGAGCTAGAACGATTCGCAGTTAATC
CTGGCCTGTTAGAAACATCAGAAGGCTGTAGACAAATACTGGGACAGCTACAACCATCCCTTCAGACAGG
ATCAGAAGAACTTAGATCATTATATAATACAGTAGCAACCCTCTATTGTGTGCATCAAAGGATAGAGATA
AAAGACACCAAGGAAGCTTTAGACAAGATAGAGGAAGAGCAAAACAAAAGTAAGACCACCGCACAGCAAG
CGGCCGGCCGCTGATCTTCAGACCTGGAGGAGGAGATATGAGGGACAATTGGAGAAGTGAATTATATAAA
TATAAAGTAGTAAAAATTGAACCATTAGGAGTAGCACCCACCAAGGCAAAGAGAAGAGTGGTGCAGAGAG
AAAAAAGAGCAGTGGGAATAGGAGCTTTGTTCCTTGGGTTCTTGGGAGCAGCAGGAAGCACTATGGGCGC
AGCGTCAATGACGCTGACGGTACAGGCCAGACAATTATTGTCTGGTATAGTGCAGCAGCAGAACAATTTG
CTGAGGGCTATTGAGGCGCAACAGCATCTGTTGCAACTCACAGTCTGGGGCATCAAGCAGCTCCAGGCAA
GAATCCTGGCTGTGGAAAGATACCTAAAGGATCAACAGCTCCTGGGGATTTGGGGTTGCTCTGGAAAACT
CATTTGCACCACTGCTGTGCCTTGGAATGCTAGTTGGAGTAATAAATCTCTGGAACAGATTTGGAATCAC
ACGACTTGGATGGAGTGGGACAGAGAAATTAACAATTACACAAGCTTAATACACTCCTTAATTGAAGAAT
CGCAAAACCAGCAAGAAAAGAATGAACAAGAATTATTGGAATTAGATAAATGGGCAAGTTTGTGGAATTG
GTTTAACATAACAAATTGGCTGTGGTATATAAAATTATTCATAATGATAGTAGGAGGCTTGGTAGGTTTA
AGAATAGTTTTTGCTGTACTTTCTATAGTGAATAGAGTTAGGCAGGGATATTCACCATTATCGTTTCAGA
CCCACCTCCCAACCCCGAGGGGACCCGACAGGCCCGAAGGAATAGAAGAAGAAGGTGGAGAGAGAGACAG
AGACAGATCCATTCGATTAGTGAACGGATCGGCACTGCGTGCGCCAATTCTGCAGACAAATGGCAGTATT
CATCCACAATTTTAAAAGAAAAGGGGGGATTGGGGGGTACAGTGCAGGGGAAAGAATAGTAGACATAATA
GCAACAGACATACAAACTAAAGAATTACAAAAACAAATTACAAAAATTCAAAATTTTCGGGTTTATTACA
GGGACAGCAGAGATCCAGTTTGGTTAATTAACTGCAGCCCCGATAAAATAAAAGATTTTATTTAGTCTCC
AGAAAAAGGGGGGAATGAAAGACCCCACCTGTAGGTTTGGCAAGCTAGCTGCAGTAACGCCATTTTGCAA
GGCATGGAAAAATACCAAACCAAGAATAGAGAAGTTCAGATCAAGGGCGGGTACATGAAAATAGCTAACG
TTGGGCCAAACAGGATATCTGCGGTGAGCAGTTTCGGCCCCGGCCCGGGGCCAAGAACAGATGGTCACCG
CAGTTTCGGCCCCGGCCCGAGGCCAAGAACAGATGGTCCCCAGATATGGCCCAACCCTCAGCAGTTTCTT
AAGACCCATCAGATGTTTCCAGGCTCCCCCAAGGACCTGAAATGACCCTGCGCCTTATTTGAATTAACCA
ATCAGCCTGCTTCTCGCTTCTGTTCGCGCGCTTCTGCTTCCCGAGCTCTATAAAAGAGCTCACAACCCCT
CACTCGGCGCGCCAGTCCTCCGACAGACTGAGTCGCCCGGGGGTCTAGAACGCGTGCCGCCATGACCGAA
TACAAACCTACCGTGAGGCTGGCTACAAGAGATGATGTCCCAAGGGCTGTGAGAACACTGGCCGCCGCTT
TTGCCGATTACCCTGCCACACGCCACACTGTGGACCCAGATCGGCATATCGAGAGAGTGACTGAGCTGCA
GGAACTGTTCCTGACCCGAGTGGGCCTGGACATTGGGAAGGTCTGGGTCGCAGACGATGGAGCAGCTGTG
GCTGTCTGGACCACACCAGAGAGCGTGGAAGCCGGAGCTGTCTTTGCAGAGATCGGCCCTAGAATGGCAG
AACTGAGCGGCTCCAGGCTGGCAGCACAGCAGCAGATGGAGGGACTGCTGGCCCCACACAGGCCTAAGGA
ACCAGCATGGTTCCTGGCTACCGTGGGGGTCTCTCCTGACCATCAGGGCAAAGGACTGGGAAGTGCTGTG
GTCCTGCCAGGAGTGGAGGCTGCAGAACGAGCTGGAGTCCCTGCATTTCTGGAGACCTCTGCTCCACGAA
ACCTGCCCTTCTATGAACGGCTGGGCTTTACTGTGACCGCAGATGTGGAGGTCCCCGAAGGACCTAGGAC
CTGGTGCATGACACGCAAACCCGGCGCCTGAGCGATCGCCGCGGCCGCCTTCTTAACCCAACAGAAGGCT
CGAGAAGGTATATTGCTGTTGACAGTGAGCGAAGACGAGACCGATCTTGCTAATAGTGAAGCCACAGATG
TATTAGCAAGATCGGTCTCGTCTCTGCCTACTGCCTCGGACTTCAAGGGGCTAGAATTCGGCAGCTGTAG
ATCTTAGCCACTTTTTAAAAGAAAAGGGGGGACTGGAAGGGCTAACTGCATCCGGACTGTACTGGGTCTC
TCTGGTTAGACCAGATCTGAGCCTGGGAGCTCTCTGGCTAACTAGGGAACCCACTGCTTAAGCCTCAATA
AAGCTTGCCTTGAGTGCTTCAAGTAGTGTGTGCCCGTCTGTTGTGTGACTCTGGTAACTAGAGATCCCTC
AGACCCTTTTAGTCAGTGTGGAAAATCTCTAGCAGGGCCCGTTTCATGTGAGCAAAAGGCCAGCAAAAGG
CCAGGAACCGTAAAAAGGCCGCGTTGCTGGCGTTTTTCCATAGGCTCCGCCCCCCTGACGAGCATCACAA
AAATCGACGCTCAAGTCAGAGGTGGCGAAACCCGACAGGACTATAAAGATACCAGGCGTTTCCCCCTGGA
AGCTCCCTCGTGCGCTCTCCTGTTCCGACCCTGCCGCTTACCGGATACCTGTCCGCCTTTCTCCCTTCGG
GAAGCGTGGCGCTTTCTCATAGCTCACGCTGTAGGTATCTCAGTTCGGTGTAGGTCGTTCGCTCCAAGCT
GGGCTGTGTGCACGAACCCCCCGTTCAGCCCGACCGCTGCGCCTTATCCGGTAACTATCGTCTTGAGTCC
AACCCGGTAAGACACGACTTATCGCCACTGGCAGCAGCCACTGGTAACAGGATTAGCAGAGCGAGGTATG
TAGGCGGTGCTACAGAGTTCTTGAAGTGGTGGCCTAACTACGGCTACACTAGAAGAACAGTATTTGGTAT
CTGCGCTCTGCTGAAGCCAGTTACCTTCGGAAAAAGAGTTGGTAGCTCTTGATCCGGCAAACAAACCACC
GCTGGTAGCGGTGGTTTTTTTGTTTGCAAGCAGCAGATTACGCGCAGAAAAAAAGGATCTCAAGAAGATC
CTTTGATCTTTTCTACGGGGTCTGACGCTCAGTGGAACGAAAACTCACGTTAAGGGATTTTGGTCATGAG
ATTATCAAAAAGGATCTTCACCTAGATCCTTTTAAATTAAAAATGAAGTTTTAAATCAATCTAAAGTATA
TATGAGTAAACTTGGTCTGACAGTTACCAATGCTTAATCAGTGAGGCACCTATCTCAGCGATCTGTCTAT
TTCGTTCATCCATAGTTGCCTGACTCCCCGTCGTGTAGATAACTACGATACGGGAGGGCTTACCATCTGG
CCCCAGTGCTGCAATGATACCGCGAGACCCACGCTCACCGGCTCCAGATTTATCAGCAATAAACCAGCCA
GCCGGAAGGGCCGAGCGCAGAAGTGGTCCTGCAACTTTATCCGCCTCCATCCAGTCTATTAATTGTTGCC
GGGAAGCTAGAGTAAGTAGTTCGCCAGTTAATAGTTTGCGCAACGTTGTTGCCATTGCTACAGGCATCGT
GGTGTCACGCTCGTCGTTTGGTATGGCTTCATTCAGCTCCGGTTCCCAACGATCAAGGCGAGTTACATGA
TCCCCCATGTTGTGCAAAAAAGCGGTTAGCTCCTTCGGTCCTCCGATCGTTGTCAGAAGTAAGTTGGCCG
CAGTGTTATCACTCATGGTTATGGCAGCACTGCATAATTCTCTTACTGTCATGCCATCCGTAAGATGCTT
TTCTGTGACTGGTGAGTACTCAACCAAGTCATTCTGAGAATAGTGTATGCGGCGACCGAGTTGCTCTTGC
CCGGCGTCAATACGGGATAATACCGCGCCACATAGCAGAACTTTAAAAGTGCTCATCATTGGAAAACGTT
CTTCGGGGCGAAAACTCTCAAGGATCTTACCGCTGTTGAGATCCAGTTCGATGTAACCCACTCGTGCACC
CAACTGATCTTCAGCATCTTTTACTTTCACCAGCGTTTCTGGGTGAGCAAAAACAGGAAGGCAAAATGCC
GCAAAAAAGGGAATAAGGGCGACACGGAAATGTTGAATACTCATACTCTTCCTTTTTCAATATTATTGAA
GCATTTATCAGGGTTATTGTCTCATGAGCGGATACATATTTGAATGTATTTAGAAAAATAAACAAATAGG
GGTTCCGCGCACATTTCCCCGAAAAGTGCCACCTGACGTCGACGGATCGGGAGATCTCCCGATCCCCTAT
GGTGCACTCTCAGTACAATCTGCTCTGATGCCGCATAGTTAAGCCAGTATCTGCTCCCTGCTTGTGTGTT
GGAGGTCGCTGAGTAGTGCGCGAGCAAAATTTAAGCTACAACAAGGCAAGGCTTGACCGACAATTGCATG
AAGAATCTGCTTAGGGTTAGGCGTTTTGCGCTGCTTCGCGATGTACGGGCCAGATATACGCGCTGTGGAA
TGTGTGTCAGTTAGGGTGTGGAAAGTCCCCAGGCTCCCCAGCAGGCAGAAGTATGCAAAGCATGCATCTC
AATTAGTCAGCAACCAGGTGTGGAAAGTCCCCAGGCTCCCCAGCAGGCAGAAGTATGCAAAGCATGCATC
TCAATTAGTCAGCAACCATAGTCCCGCCCCTAACTCCGCCCATCCCGCCCCTAACTCCGCCCAGTTCCGC
CCATTCTCCGCCCCATGGC
